Addgene plasmid #125177: pCLXSN(GFP)-HA-Tbkbp1
Purpose: Retroviral expression of mouse Tbkbp1
Depositing lab: Shao-Cong Sun. Depositing organization: University of Texas MD Anderson Cancer Center. Publication: TBK-binding protein 1 regulates IL-15-induced autophagy and NKT cell survival. Zhu L, Xie X, Zhang L, Wang H, Jie Z, Zhou X, Shi J, Zhao S, Zhang B, Cheng X, Sun SC. Nat Commun. 2018 Jul 18;9(1):2812. doi: 10.1038/s41467-018-05097-5. PubMed 30022064.
Backbone
  Vector backbone: pCLXSN(GFP)-HA
  Backbone manufacturer: Obtained from Dr. Inder Verma and modified in Dr. Shao-Cong's lab. Addgene Plasmid #27557
  Vector type: Mammalian Expression, Retroviral
  Selectable markers: GFP
Growth in bacteria
  Bacterial resistance: Ampicillin, 100 μg/mL
  Growth temperature: 37°C
  Growth strain: NEB Stable
  Copy number: High Copy
Gene/Insert
  Gene/Insert name: Tbkbp1
  Species: M. musculus (mouse)
  Entrez Gene: Tbkbp1 (a.k.a. 3110043L15Rik, ProSAPiP2, SINTBAD)
  Promoter: CMV
  Tag / fusion protein: HA (N terminal on insert)
  Cloning method: Restriction Enzyme; 5′ cloning site unknown (unknown if destroyed); 3′ cloning site unknown (unknown if destroyed)
  Sequencing primers: 5′ pLXSN5
Terms and licenses: Academic/Nonprofit Terms; Industry Terms: Not Available to Industry
How to cite: pCLXSN(GFP)-HA-Tbkbp1 was a gift from Shao-Cong Sun (Addgene plasmid # 125177 ; http://n2t.net/addgene:125177 ; RRID:Addgene_125177)
