[The description below was written by a language model from this plasmid's Addgene catalogue record and pLannotate feature annotations shown in this document.]
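Description:
pCLXSN(GFP)-HA-Tbkbp1 is an 8.8 kb gammaretroviral transfer vector for expressing mouse Tbkbp1 (also known as SINTBAD or ProSAPiP2) in mammalian cells. It is built on a pCLXSN-type backbone in which the neomycin resistance gene has been replaced by GFP. It is maintained in E. coli through a high-copy ColE1/pUC-type origin and an ampicillin resistance gene. The backbone also carries an SV40 origin, an SV40 poly(A) signal and assorted small/large T antigen, polyomavirus and pBR322-derived fragments that appear to be cloning remnants rather than functional payload.

The viral cassette begins with a hybrid 5′ end in which the CMV immediate-early enhancer and promoter are fused to a truncated Moloney-type 5′ LTR. This arrangement drives strong transcription of the viral genomic RNA in packaging cells. Downstream lie the packaging signal and a truncated, start-codon-less gag segment that extends it and improves encapsidation. The Tbkbp1 coding sequence follows and is annotated as two fragments matching the mouse protein. The catalogue record states that it carries an N-terminal HA epitope tag for detection, although the tag is not separately annotated in the feature table. An internal SV40 enhancer/early promoter then drives EGFP, and only a short residue of NeoR remains after it. The cassette ends with a full MMLV 3′ LTR.

Because gag, pol and env functions are absent, they must be supplied in trans to produce infectious particles. After transduction and integration, GFP fluorescence serves as the marker for identifying or sorting transduced cells in place of drug selection. The associated publication concerns the role of TBK-binding protein 1 in IL-15-induced autophagy and NKT cell survival, which fits use of the vector for Tbkbp1 overexpression or reconstitution.
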