Features (pLannotate 1.2.2; 28 found; start..end, strand, type, name):
     28..95      -  CDS            lacZα (fragment): LacZα fragment of β-galactosidase; lacZ fragment
    101..480     +  enhancer       CMV enhancer: human cytomegalovirus immediate early enhancer
    481..684     +  promoter       CMV promoter: human cytomegalovirus (CMV) immediate early promoter
    685..860     +  LTR            5' LTR (truncated): truncated long terminal repeat from Moloney murine sarcoma virus
    982..1256    +  misc_feature   MESV Ψ (fragment): packaging signal of murine embryonic stem cell virus
   1323..1739    +  CDS            gag (truncated): truncated Moloney murine leukemia virus (MMLV) gag gene lacking the start codon
   1794..2981    +  CDS            Tbkbp1 (fragment): TBKB1_MOUSE - Also known as Sintbad From Mus musculus (Mouse).
   3037..3120    +  CDS            Tbkbp1 (fragment): TBKB1_MOUSE - Also known as Sintbad From Mus musculus (Mouse).
   3141..3470    +  promoter       SV40 promoter: SV40 enhancer and early promoter
   3529..4248    +  CDS            EGFP: the original enhanced GFP (Yang et al., 1996) mammalian codon-optimized
   4256..4294    +  CDS            NeoR/KanR (fragment): aminoglycoside phosphotransferase confers resistance to neomycin, kanamycin, and G418 (Geneticin®)
   4354..4947    +  LTR            LTR: long terminal repeat from Moloney murine leukemia virus
   5016..5056    +  CDS            rop (fragment): Rop protein, which maintains plasmids at low copy number; rop
   5158..5197    +  misc_feature   bom (fragment): basis of mobility region from pBR322
   5216..5290    +  CDS            small t antigen (fragment): SV40 (simian virus 40) small t antigen
   5292..5357    +  intron         small t intron: SV40 (simian virus 40) small t antigen intron
   5487..5507    +  CDS            SV40 NLS: nuclear localization signal of SV40 (simian virus 40) large T antigen
   5514..5648    +  CDS            LT_POVHA (fragment): Protein inferred from homology: Swiss-Prot protein existence level 3. Isoform large T antigen is a key early protein essential for both driving viral replication and inducing cellular transformation. Plays a role in viral genome replication by driving entry of quiescent cells into the cell cycle and by autoregulating the synthesis of viral early mRNA. Displays highly oncogenic activities by corrupting the host cellular checkpoint mechanisms that guard cell division and the transcription, replication, and repair of DNA. Participates in the modulation of cellular gene expression preceeding viral
   5673..5756    +  CDS            large T antigen (fragment): large T antigen from SV40 (simian virus 40)
   5779..5913    +  polyA_signal   SV40 poly(A) signal: SV40 polyadenylation signal
   6262..6360    -  CDS            VP1_POVMP (fragment): Experimental evidence at protein level: Swiss-Prot protein existence level 1. Forms an icosahedral capsid with a T=7 symmetry and a 40 nm diameter. The capsid is composed of 72 pentamers linked to each other by disulfide bonds and associated with VP2 or VP3 proteins. Interacts with terminal alpha(2,3)-linked sialic acids on the cell surface to provide virion attachment to target cell. This attachment induces virion internalization predominantly through caveolin-mediated endocytosis. Once attached, the virion is internalized by caveolin- mediated endocytosis and traffics to the endoplasmic reti
   6371..6505    +  rep_origin     SV40 ori: SV40 origin of replication
   6504..6558    -  CDS            lacI (fragment): lac repressor; lacI; The lac repressor binds to the lac operator to inhibit transcription in E. coli. This inhibition can be relieved by adding lactose or isopropyl-β-D-thiogalactopyranoside (IPTG).
   6741..7329    -  rep_origin     ori: high-copy-number ColE1/pMB1/pBR322/pUC origin of replication
   7500..8360    -  CDS            AmpR: β-lactamase; bla; confers resistance to ampicillin, carbenicillin, and related antibiotics
   8361..8465    -  promoter       AmpR promoter: bla
   8560..8595    +  CDS            rop (fragment): Rop protein, which maintains plasmids at low copy number; rop
   8697..22      +  misc_feature   bom (fragment) (across the origin): basis of mobility region from pBR322
>Addgene plasmid #125177 | pCLXSN(GFP)-HA-Tbkbp1 | addgene full sequence | sequence record 243301 | Addgene NGS Result
AAGGAGAAAATACCGCATCAGGCGCCATTCGCCATTCAGGCTGCGCAACTGTTGGGAAGGGCGATCGGTG
CGGGCCTCTTCGCTATTACGCCAGCGCGTTGACATTGATTATTGACTAGTTATTAATAGTAATCAATTAC
GGGGTCATTAGTTCATAGCCCATATATGGAGTTCCGCGTTACATAACTTACGGTAAATGGCCCGCCTGGC
TGACCGCCCAACGACCCCCGCCCATTGACGTCAATAATGACGTATGTTCCCATAGTAACGCCAATAGGGA
CTTTCCATTGACGTCAATGGGTGGAGTATTTACGGTAAACTGCCCACTTGGCAGTACATCAAGTGTATCA
TATGCCAAGTACGCCCCCTATTGACGTCAATGACGGTAAATGGCCCGCCTGGCATTATGCCCAGTACATG
ACCTTATGGGACTTTCCTACTTGGCAGTACATCTACGTATTAGTCATCGCTATTACCATGGTGATGCGGT
TTTGGCAGTACATCAATGGGCGTGGATAGCGGTTTGACTCACGGGGATTTCCAAGTCTCCACCCCATTGA
CGTCAATGGGAGTTTGTTTTGGCACCAAAATCAACGGGACTTTCCAAAATGTCGTAACAACTCCGCCCCA
TTGACGCAAATGGGCGGTAGGCGTGTACGGTGGGAGGTCTATATAAGCAGAGCTCAATAAAAGAGCCCAC
AACCCCTCACTCGGCGCGCCAGTCTTCCGATAGACTGCGTCGCCCGGGTACCCGTATTCCCAATAAAGCC
TCTTGCTGTTTGCATCCGAATCGTGGTCTCGCTGTTCCTTGGGAGGGTCTCCTCTGAGTGATTGACTACC
CACGACGGGGGTCTTTCATTTGGGGGCTCGTCCGGGATTTGGAGACCCCTGCCCAGGGACCACCGACCCA
CCACCGGGAGGTAAGCTGGCCAGCAACTTATCTGTGTCTGTCCGATTGTCTAGTGTCTATGTTTGATGTT
ATGCGCCTGCGTCTGTACTAGTTAGCTAACTAGCTCTGTATCTGGCGGACCCGTGGTGGAACTGACGAGT
TCTGAACACCCGGCCGCAACCCTGGGAGACGTCCCAGGGACTTTGGGGGCCGTTTTTGTGGCCCGACCTG
AGGAAGGGAGTCGATGTGGAATCCGACCCCGTCAGGATATGTGGTTCTGGTAGGAGACGAGAACCTAAAA
CAGTTCCCGCCTCCGTCTGAATTTTTGCTTTCGGTTTGGAACCGAAGCCGCGCGTCTTGTCTGCTGCAGC
GCTGCAGCATCGTTCTGTGTTGTCTCTGTCTGACTGTGTTTCTGTATTTGTCTGAAAATTAGGGCCAGAC
TGTTACCACTCCCTTAAGTTTGACCTTAGGTCACTGGAAAGATGTCGAGCGGATCGCTCACAACCAGTCG
GTAGATGTCAAGAAGAGACGTTGGGTTACCTTCTGCTCTGCAGAATGGCCAACCTTTAACGTCGGATGGC
CGCGAGACGGCACCTTTAACCGAGACCTCATCACCCAGGTTAAGATCAAGGTCTTTTCACCTGGCCCGCA
TGGACACCCAGACCAGGTCCCCTACATCGTGACCTGGGAAGCCTTGGCTTTTGACCCCCCTCCCTGGGTC
AAGCCCTTTGTACACCCTAAGCCTCCGCCTCCTCTTCCTCCATCCGCCCCGTCTCTCCCCCTTGAACCTC
CTCGTTCGACCCCGCCTCGATCCTCCCTTTATCCAGCCCTCACTCCTTCTCTAGGCGCCGGAATTATCAT
GGCCTACCCTTATGATGTGCCAGATTATGCCTCTCCCGAATTCATGGAGTCCATGTTTGAAGATGACATC
AGCATCCTGACCCAAGAGGCCTTGGGGCCCAGTGAGGTGTGGCTGGATGGTCCTGGAGACCCGTCCCTGG
GAGGGGACATGTGTTCTGCCTCCCACTTTGCCCTCATCACAGCCTACGGAGACATCAAGGAAAGGCTAGG
AGGCCTGGAGAGGGAGAATGCCACCCTCCGCCGTCGCCTCAAAGTCTATGAGATCAAGTATCCGCTGATC
ACTGATTTTGGAGAGGAGCATGGCTTCCCTCTGTATGAACTCAAGGATGGCTCCCTGCTGGAGGTGGAGA
AGGTCAGTCTGCAGCAACGACTCAACCAATTCCAACACGAGTTGCAGAAGAGTAAGGAGCAGGAGGAGCA
GCTCGGGGAGATGATCCAGGCTTACGAGAAACTGTGCGTGGAGAAAAGCGACTTGGAGACAGAGCTGGGG
GAGATGCGGGCCCTGGTAGAGACTCATCTACGGCAGATCTGTGGTCTGGAGAAACAGCTGCAGCAACAGC
AGGGCCTCCGGGACGCAGCTTTCTCCAGCCTGAGCCCCCCAGCTGTCCCCGCCTCAGCCTGTCCTGACTT
GGACCTGCACTATCTGGCTCTGAGAGGGGGACCTGCCTTGGGTCATGGTTGGCCTGGCCCTACGAGTGTA
AGTGTGAGCGAGCTGGAGAGGAGGCGCCTGGAAGAGGCCCTGGAGGCTGCGCAGGGGGAGGCTCGGGGGG
CTCAGCTCCGGGAGGAGCAACTCCAGGCGGAATGCGAGAGACTTCAGGGAGAGCTGAAGCAACTGCAGGA
GACCCGGGCCCAGGATCTGGCCTCCAACCAGTCGGAATGTGACATGGCTTGGGTCAAGAGAGTTGGGGAT
GATCAGGTGAACTTGGCGCTGGCCTACACAGAACTGACAGAGGAGCTGGGTCGGCTTCGGGAGCTGAGTT
CCCTGCAGGGGAGGATCTTGAGGACTTTGCTGCAGGAACAGGCCCGCAACGCAGGCCAAAGGCACTCACC
GCTGTCGCAACGTCACTCCCCGGCCCCTGCGTGCCCCTCACCCTCCCCGCCTGCCCGACCGCCGCCCTGT
GCCCCGTGCCAGTCCCCCGCTGCACAGCGCCGTTCGCCCGTGCCCCCGTGCCCTTCGCCCCAGCAGCGCC
GCTCGCCCGCCTCGCCGTCCTGCCCGTCCCCAGTCCCACAGCGCCGCTCGCCCGTGCCGCCGTCGTGCCA
GTCGCCCAGTCCTCAGCGCCGCTCGCCTCTGCCAGCTGGGTTTCCCTGTTGGGTACCCAGATGATGCTCT
CATCAAACACATAGACTCCCACCTTGAGAACAGCAAGATCTAGGGATCCGGCTGTGGAATGTGTGTCAGT
TAGGGTGTGGAAAGTCCCCAGGCTCCCCAGCAGGCAGAAGTATGCAAAGCATGCATCTCAATTAGTCAGC
AACCAGGTGTGGAAAGTCCCCAGGCTCCCCAGCAGGCAGAAGTATGCAAAGCATGCATCTCAATTAGTCA
GCAACCATAGTCCCGCCCCTAACTCCGCCCATCCCGCCCCTAACTCCGCCCAGTTCCGCCCATTCTCCGC
CCCATGGCTGACTAATTTTTTTTATTTATGCAGAGGCCGAGGCCGCCTCGGCCTCTGAGCTATTCCAGAA
GTAGTGAGGAGGCTTTTTTGGAGGCCTAGGCTTTTGCAAAAAGCTTGGGCTGCAGGTCGAGGCGGATCTG
ATCAAGAGACAGGATGAGCATCGATACCATGGTGAGCAAGGGCGAGGAGCTGTTCACCGGGGTGGTGCCC
ATCCTGGTCGAGCTGGACGGCGACGTAAACGGCCACAAGTTCAGCGTGTCCGGCGAGGGCGAGGGCGATG
CCACCTACGGCAAGCTGACCCTGAAGTTCATCTGCACCACCGGCAAGCTGCCCGTGCCCTGGCCCACCCT
CGTGACCACCCTGACCTACGGCGTGCAGTGCTTCAGCCGCTACCCCGACCACATGAAGCAGCACGACTTC
TTCAAGTCCGCCATGCCCGAAGGCTACGTCCAGGAGCGCACCATCTTCTTCAAGGACGACGGCAACTACA
AGACCCGCGCCGAGGTGAAGTTCGAGGGCGACACCCTGGTGAACCGCATCGAGCTGAAGGGCATCGACTT
CAAGGAGGACGGCAACATCCTGGGGCACAAGCTGGAGTACAACTACAACAGCCACAACGTCTATATCATG
GCCGACAAGCAGAAGAACGGCATCAAGGTGAACTTCAAGATCCGCCACAACATCGAGGACGGCAGCGTGC
AGCTCGCCGACCACTACCAGCAGAACACCCCCATCGGCGACGGCCCCGTGCTGCTGCCCGACAACCACTA
CCTGAGCACCCAGTCCGCCCTGAGCAAAGACCCCAACGAGAAGCGCGATCACATGGTCCTGCTGGAGTTC
GTGACCGCCGCCGGGATCACTCTCGGCATGGACGAGCTGTACAAGTAAGATGCATCGCATCGCCTTCTAT
CGCCTTCTTGACGAGTTCTTCTGAGCGGGACTCTGGGGTTCGATAAAATAAAAGATTTTATTTAGTCTCC
AGAAAAAGGGGGGAATGAAAGACCCCACCTGTAGGTTTGGCAAGCTAGCTTAAGTAACGCCATTTTGCAA
GGCATGGAAAAATACATAACTGAGAATAGAGAAGTTCAGATCAAGGTCAGGAACAGATGGAACAGCTGAA
TATGGGCCAAACAGGATATCTGTGGTAAGCAGTTCCTGCCCCGGCTCAGGGCCAAGAACAGATGGAACAG
CTGAATATGGGCCAAACAGGATATCTGTGGTAAGCAGTTCCTGCCCCGGCTCAGGGCCAAGAACAGATGG
TCCCCAGATGCGGTCCAGCCCTCAGCAGTTTCTAGAGAACCATCAGATGTTTCCAGGGTGCCCCAAGGAC
CTGAAATGACCCTGTGCCTTATTTGAACTAACCAATCAGTTCGCTTCTCGCTTCTGTTCGCGCGCTTCTG
CTCCCCGAGCTCAATAAAAGAGCCCACAACCCCTCACTCGGGGCGCCAGTCCTCCGATTGACTGAGTCGC
CCGGGTACCCGTGTATCCAATAAACCCTCTTGCAGTTGCATCCGACTTGTGGTCTCGCTGTTCCTTGGGA
GGGTCTCCTCTGAGTGATTGACTACCCGTCAGCGGGGGTCTTTCATTTGGGGGCTCGTCCGGGATCGGGA
GACCCCTGCCCAGGGACCACCGACCCACCACCGGGAGGTAAGCTGGCTGCCTCGCGCGTTTCGGTGATGA
CGGTGAAAACCTCTGACACATGCAGCTCCCGGAGACGGTCACAGCTTGTCTGTAAGCGGATGCCGGGAGC
AGACAAGCCCGTCAGGGCGCGTCAGCGGGTGTTGGCGGGTGTCGGGGCGCAGCCATGACCCAGTCACGTA
GCGATAGCGGAGTGTATCTAGCTAGGTAGCTAGAGGATCTTTGTGAAGGAACCTTACTTCTGTGGTGTGA
CATAATTGGACAAACTACCTACAGAGATTTAAAGCTCTAAGGTAAATATAAAATTTTTAAGTGTATAATG
TGTTAAACTACTGATTCTAATTGTTTGTGTATTTTAGATTCCAACCTATGGAACTGATGAATGGGAGCAG
TGGTGGAATGCCTTTAATGAGGAAAACCTGTTTTGCTCAGAAGAAATGCCATCTAGTGATGATGAGGCTA
CTGCTGACTCTCAACATTCTACTCCTCCAAAAAAGAAGAGAAAGGTAGAAGACCCCAAGGACTTTCCTTC
AGAATTGCTAAGTTTTTTGAGTCATGCTGTGTTTAGTAATAGAACTCTTGCTTGCTTTGCTATTTACACC
ACAAAGGAAAAAGCTGCACTGCTATACAAGAAAATTATGGAAAAATATTTGATGTATAGTGCCTTGACTA
GAGATCATAATCAGCCATACCACATTTGTAGAGGTTTTACTTGCTTTAAAAAACCTCCCACACCTCCCCC
TGAACCTGAAACATAAAATGAATGCAATTGTTGTTGTTAACTTGTTTATTGCAGCTTATAATGGTTACAA
ATAAAGCAATAGCATCACAAATTTCACAAATAAAGCATTTTTTTCACTGCATTCTAGTTGTGGTTTGTCC
AAACTCATCAATGTATCTTATCATGTCTGGATCAGCTTCAGAAGATGGCGGAGGGCCTCCAACACAGTAA
TTTTCCTCCCGACTCTTAAAATAGAAAATGTCAAGTCAGTTAAGCAGGAAGTGACTAACTGACCGCAGCT
GGCCGTGCGACATCCTCTTTTAATTAGTTGCTAGGCAACTGCCCTCCAGAGGGCAGTGTGGTTTTGCAAG
AGGAAGCAAAAAGCCTCTCCACCCAGGCCTAGAATGTTTCCACCCAATCATTACTATGACAACAGCTGTT
TTTTTTAGTATTAAGCAGAGGCCGGGGGCCCCTGGCCTCCGCTTACTCTGGAGAAAAAGAAGAGAGGCAT
TGTAGAGGCTTCCAGAGGCAACTTGTCAAAACAGGACTGCTTCTATTTCTGTCACACTGTCTGGCCCTGT
CACAAGGTCCAGCACCTCCATACCCCCTTTAATAAGCAGTTTGGGAACGGGTGCGGGTCTTACTCCGCCC
ATCCCGCCCCTAACTCCGCCCAGTTCCGCCCATTCTCCGCCCCATGGCTGACTAATTTTTTTTATTTATG
CAGAGGCCGAGGCCGCCTCGGCCTCTGAGCTATTCCAGAAGTAGTGAGGAGGCTTTTTTGGAGGCTGCAT
TAATGAATCGGCCAACGCGCGGGGAGAGGCGGTTTGCGTATTGGGCGCTCTTCCGCTTCCTCGCTCACTG
ACTCGCTGCGCTCGGTCGTTCGGCTGCGGCGAGCGGTATCAGCTCACTCAAAGGCGGTAATACGGTTATC
CACAGAATCAGGGGATAACGCAGGAAAGAACATGTGAGCAAAAGGCCAGCAAAAGGCCAGGAACCGTAAA
AAGGCCGCGTTGCTGGCGTTTTTCCATAGGCTCCGCCCCCCTGACGAGCATCACAAAAATCGACGCTCAA
GTCAGAGGTGGCGAAACCCGACAGGACTATAAAGATACCAGGCGTTTCCCCCTGGAAGCTCCCTCGTGCG
CTCTCCTGTTCCGACCCTGCCGCTTACCGGATACCTGTCCGCCTTTCTCCCTTCGGGAAGCGTGGCGCTT
TCTCATAGCTCACGCTGTAGGTATCTCAGTTCGGTGTAGGTCGTTCGCTCCAAGCTGGGCTGTGTGCACG
AACCCCCCGTTCAGCCCGACCGCTGCGCCTTATCCGGTAACTATCGTCTTGAGTCCAACCCGGTAAGACA
CGACTTATCGCCACTGGCAGCAGCCACTGGTAACAGGATTAGCAGAGCGAGGTATGTAGGCGGTGCTACA
GAGTTCTTGAAGTGGTGGCCTAACTACGGCTACACTAGAAGGACAGTATTTGGTATCTGCGCTCTGCTGA
AGCCAGTTACCTTCGGAAAAAGAGTTGGTAGCTCTTGATCCGGCAAACAAACCACCGCTGGTAGCGGTGG
TTTTTTTGTTTGCAAGCAGCAGATTACGCGCAGAAAAAAAGGATCTCAAGAAGATCCTTTGATCTTTTCT
ACGGGGTCTGACGCTCAGTGGAACGAAAACTCACGTTAAGGGATTTTGGTCATGAGATTATCAAAAAGGA
TCTTCACCTAGATCCTTTTAAATTAAAAATGAAGTTTTAAATCAATCTAAAGTATATATGAGTAAACTTG
GTCTGACAGTTACCAATGCTTAATCAGTGAGGCACCTATCTCAGCGATCTGTCTATTTCGTTCATCCATA
GTTGCCTGACTCCCCGTCGTGTAGATAACTACGATACGGGAGGGCTTACCATCTGGCCCCAGTGCTGCAA
TGATACCGCGAGACCCACGCTCACCGGCTCCAGATTTATCAGCAATAAACCAGCCAGCCGGAAGGGCCGA
GCGCAGAAGTGGTCCTGCAACTTTATCCGCCTCCATCCAGTCTATTAATTGTTGCCGGGAAGCTAGAGTA
AGTAGTTCGCCAGTTAATAGTTTGCGCAACGTTGTTGCCATTGCTGCAGGCATCGTGGTGTCACGCTCGT
CGTTTGGTATGGCTTCATTCAGCTCCGGTTCCCAACGATCAAGGCGAGTTACATGATCCCCCATGTTGTG
CAAAAAAGCGGTTAGCTCCTTCGGTCCTCCGATCGTTGTCAGAAGTAAGTTGGCCGCAGTGTTATCACTC
ATGGTTATGGCAGCACTGCATAATTCTCTTACTGTCATGCCATCCGTAAGATGCTTTTCTGTGACTGGTG
AGTACTCAACCAAGTCATTCTGAGAATAGTGTATGCGGCGACCGAGTTGCTCTTGCCCGGCGTCAATACG
GGATAATACCGCGCCACATAGCAGAACTTTAAAAGTGCTCATCATTGGAAAACGTTCTTCGGGGCGAAAA
CTCTCAAGGATCTTACCGCTGTTGAGATCCAGTTCGATGTAACCCACTCGTGCACCCAACTGATCTTCAG
CATCTTTTACTTTCACCAGCGTTTCTGGGTGAGCAAAAACAGGAAGGCAAAATGCCGCAAAAAAGGGAAT
AAGGGCGACACGGAAATGTTGAATACTCATACTCTTCCTTTTTCAATATTATTGAAGCATTTATCAGGGT
TATTGTCTCATGAGCGGATACATATTTGAATGTATTTAGAAAAATAAACAAATAGGGGTTCCGCGCACAT
TTCCCCGAAAAGTGCCACCTGACGTCTAAGAAACCATTATTATCATGACATTAACCTATAAAAATAGGCG
TATCACGAGGCCCTTTCGTCTCGCGCGTTTCGGTGATGACGGTGAAAACCTCTGACACATGCAGCTCCCG
GAGACGGTCACAGCTTGTCTGTAAGCGGATGCCGGGAGCAGACAAGCCCGTCAGGGCGCGTCAGCGGGTG
TTGGCGGGTGTCGGGGCTGGCTTAACTATGCGGCATCAGAGCAGATTGTACTGAGAGTGCACCATATGCG
GTGTGAAATACCGCACAGATGCGT
